>Addgene plasmid #33178 | pDMG7c | depositor partial sequence | sequence record 39266 | T05C12.8 3' UTR - LTA site: atacGaT
TACAACTAAATGTGGCAAAGCTTCTTCATTGTTTGAATAATGAAAAACGAATACGATCAACTTTGAAATC
AAAACATTAAAACTTACAACATTTCGTTCAATAAAGTATCATCAAAAGAAGAAAACAAAAGCTGAACATG
AGAATTTGGGATAAGGAGCAGCAGATCGGAATTATGTGAGAAGCACGCGGAAAACAGGGATATATAAACG
GGGTAAACGGGAAAAT
