>Addgene plasmid #33178 | pDMG7c | addgene partial sequence | sequence record 41331 | Rluc-F 5'-ccaggattcttttccaatgc-3'
GAATTTGTCAAAGTAAAAGGTCTTCATTTTTCGCAAGAAGATGCACCTGATGAAATGGGAAAATATATCA
AATCGTTCGTTGAGCGAGTTCTCAAAAATGAACAATAATTCTAGGAGCTCTATACCGGTCTCGATATCAC
TACTAGTGTTCTAGATACAACTAAATGTGGCAAAGCTTCTTCATTGTTTGAATAATGAAAAACGAATACG
ATCAACTTTGAAATCAAAACATTAAAACTTACAACATTTCGTTCAATAAAGTATCATCAAAAGAAGAAAA
CAAAAGCTGAACATGAGAATTTGGGATAAGGAGCAGCAGATCGGAATTATGTGAGAAGCACGCGGAAAAC
AGGGATATATAAACGGGGTAAACGGGAAAATCGGCCGCTTCGAGCAGACATGATAAGATACATTGATGAG
TTTGGACAAACCACAACTAGAATGCAGTGAAAAAAATGCTTTATTTGTGAAATTTGTGATGCTATTGCTT
TATTTGTAACCATTATAAGCTGCAATAAACAAGTTAACAACAACAATTGCATTCATTTTATGTTTCAGGT
TCAGGGGGAGGTGTGGGAGGTTTTTTAAAGCAAGTAAAACCTCTACAAATGTGGTAAAATCGATAAGGAT
CCAGGTGGCACTTTTCGGGGAAATGTGCGCGGAACCCCTATTTGTTTATTTTTCTAAATACATTCAAATA
TGTATCCGCTCATGAGACAATAACCCTGATAAATGCTTCAATAATATTGAAAAAGGAAGAGTATGAGTAT
TCAACATTTCCGTGTCGCCCTTATTCCCTTTTTTGCGGCATTTTGCCTTCCTGTTTTTGCTCACCCAGAA
