[The description below was written by a language model from this plasmid's Addgene catalogue record.]
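Description:
pDMG7c is a mammalian luciferase reporter plasmid built on the pIS1 backbone (about 4.1 kb without insert), a vector type used for testing microRNA target sites. It is maintained in E. coli as a high-copy plasmid under ampicillin selection. The record does not include a feature table, so the promoter driving the reporter, the polyadenylation signal and the bacterial origin are not stated explicitly. The use of an Rluc forward sequencing primer suggests that the backbone-encoded luciferase is Renilla luciferase.

The insert is sequence from the C. elegans gene T05C12.8, cloned between XbaI and EagI sites, both of which are retained. The catalogue lists luciferase as an N-terminal "fusion" on the backbone. Given where the sequencing primers sit and the topic of the associated publication, the nematode fragment most likely lies downstream of the luciferase open reading frame as 3′ UTR sequence rather than as a translated fusion partner, although the record does not say this outright. The insert carries an altered site annotated as an "LTA site", in which nucleotides of a short microRNA seed-match motif have been changed. The exact meaning of the LTA designation is not explained in the record.

The associated study examined how weak seed-pairing stability and high target-site abundance reduce the proficiency of lsy-6 and other microRNAs. This construct therefore fits a reporter assay design in which it is transfected into cultured mammalian cells together with a microRNA. Luciferase output would then be compared across variants of the same insert carrying different site sequences, to measure how much repression each site confers.
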