Addgene plasmid #33178: pDMG7c
Depositing lab: David Bartel. Depositing organization: Whitehead Institute for Biomedical Research. Publication: Weak seed-pairing stability and high target-site abundance decrease the proficiency of lsy-6 and other microRNAs. Garcia DM, Baek D, Shin C, Bell GW, Grimson A, Bartel DP. Nat Struct Mol Biol. 2011 Sep 11;18(10):1139-46. doi: 10.1038/nsmb.2115. PubMed 21909094.
Backbone
  Vector backbone: pIS1
  Backbone manufacturer: Addgene (#12179)
  Backbone size w/o insert (bp): 4085
  Vector type: Mammalian Expression, Luciferase
Growth in bacteria
  Bacterial resistance: Ampicillin, 100 μg/mL
  Growth temperature: 37°C
  Growth strain: DH5alpha
  Copy number: High Copy
Gene/Insert
  Gene/Insert name: T05C12.8
  Species: C. elegans (nematode)
  Mutation: LTA site: atacGaT
  GenBank ID: NM_063322.2
  Entrez Gene: T05C12.8 (a.k.a. T05C12.8)
  Tag / fusion protein: Luciferase (N terminal on backbone)
  Cloning method: Restriction Enzyme; 5′ cloning site XbaI (not destroyed); 3′ cloning site EagI (not destroyed)
  Sequencing primers: 5′ Rluc-F; 3′ EBV Reverse
Terms and licenses: Academic/Nonprofit Terms; Industry Terms: Not Available to Industry
How to cite: pDMG7c was a gift from David Bartel (Addgene plasmid # 33178 ; http://n2t.net/addgene:33178 ; RRID:Addgene_33178)
